>Addgene plasmid #217049 | pMV-MARISP1 | addgene full sequence | sequence record 443643 | Addgene NGS Result
TGTAATCACCTGGCTCACCTTCGGGTGGGCCTTTCTGCGTTGCTGGCGTTTTTCCATAGGCTCCGCCCCC
CTGACGAGCATCACAAAAATCGATGCTCAAGTCAGAGGTGGCGAAACCCGACAGGACTATAAAGATACCA
GGCGTTTCCCCCTGGAAGCTCCCTCGTGCGCTCTCCTGTTCCGACCCTGCCGCTTACCGGATACCTGTCC
GCCTTTCTCCCTTCGGGAAGCGTGGCGCTTTCTCATAGCTCACGCTGTAGGTATCTCAGTTCGGTGTAGG
TCGTTCGCTCCAAGCTGGGCTGTGTGCACGAACCCCCCGTTCAGCCCGACCGCTGCGCCTTATCCGGTAA
CTATCGTCTTGAGTCCAACCCGGTAAGACACGACTTATCGCCACTGGCAGCAGCCACTGGTAACAGGATT
AGCAGAGCGAGGTATGTAGGCGGTGCTACAGAGTTCTTGAAGTGGTGGCCTAACTACGGCTACACTAGAA
GAACAGTATTTGGTATCTGCGCTCTGCTGAAGCCAGTTACCTCGGAAAAAGAGTTGGTAGCTCTTGATCC
GGCAAACAAACCACCGCTGGTAGCGGTGGTTTTTTTGTTTGCAAGCAGCAGATTACGCGCAGAAAAAAAG
GATCTCAAGAAGATCCTTTGATTTTCTACCGAAGAAAGGCCCACCCGTGAAGGTGAGCCAGTGAGTTGAT
TGCAGTCCAGTTACGCTGGAGTCAATAGGCGTATCACGAGGCCAATAGGCGTATCACGAGGTCTCTCTCT
ACTAGTTATACACTGTCGCTCATAAAGTTGGAATATTTTTTTTTTTAATCAAACCCCGTACATTTATCAA
TTTTTACGCTTCAGTAATCATTATATGCCAATTTTTTTAATTGTTCAATGTGTCTCCACTACCAGGTGTA
ATGAATAGTTGCATAATAATGCATTCCATGAGCCTTTTGTTTGAATTCTTGTGTTTGAAGCTACAAGAGG
CATCGCGCTTCGATATTTTGTCCATTTTGCTCTCATAGGCTTATGTGTAACAAGTTCACTTTTTTCAGAG
TTGGCTGTATCATTTTCAACAAAATTTGGTACAGAGGTTCTCTAAGCCACCGGTGCTAGCAATTCTACCG
GGTAGGGGAGGCGCTTTTCCCAAGGCAGTCTGGAGCATGCGCTTTAGCAGCCCCGCTGGGCACTTGGCGC
TACACAAGTGGCCTCTGGCCTCGCACACATTCCACATCCACCGGTAGGCGCCAACCGGCTCCGTTCTTTG
GTGGCCCCTTCGCGCCACCTTCTACTCCTCCCCTAGTCAGGAAGTTCCCCCCCGCCCCGCAGCTCGCGTC
GTGCAGGACGTGACAAATGGAAGTAGCACGTCTCACTAGTCTCGTGCAGATGGACAGCACCGCTGAGCAA
TGGAAGCGGGTAGGCCTTTGGGGCAGCGGCCAATAGCAGCTTTGCTCCTTCGCTTTCTGGGCTCAGAGGC
TGGGAAGGGGTGGGTCCGGGGGCGGGCTCAGGGGCGGGCTCAGGGGCGGGGCGGGCGCCCGAAGGTCCTC
CGGAGGCCCGGCATTCTGCACGCTTCAAAAGCGCACGTCTGCCGCGCTGTTCTCCTCTTCCTCATCTCCG
GGCCTTTCGACCTGCAGCCAACGCCACCATGGGGACCGAGTACAAGCCCACGGTGCGCCTCGCCACCCGC
GACGACGTCCCCCGGGCCGTACGCACCCTCGCCGCCGCGTTCGCCGACTACCCCGCCACGCGCCACACCG
TCGACCCGGACCGCCACATCGAGCGGGTCACCGAGCTGCAAGAACTCTTCCTCACGCGCGTCGGGCTCGA
CATCGGCAAGGTGTGGGTCGCGGACGACGGCGCCGCGGTGGCGGTCTGGACCACGCCGGAGAGCGTCGAA
GCGGGGGCGGTGTTCGCCGAGATCGGCCCGCGCATGGCCGAGTTGAGCGGTTCCCGGCTGGCCGCGCAGC
AACAGATGGAAGGCCTCCTGGCGCCGCACCGGCCCAAGGAGCCCGCGTGGTTCCTGGCCACCGTCGGCGT
CTCGCCCGACCACCAGGGCAAGGGTCTGGGCAGCGCCGTCGTGCTCCCCGGAGTGGAGGCGGCCGAGCGC
GCCGGGGTGCCCGCCTTCCTGGAGACCTCCGCGCCCCGCAACCTCCCCTTCTACGAGCGGCTCGGCTTCA
CCGTCACCGCCGACGTCGAGGTGCCCGAAGGACCGCGCACCTGGTGCATGACCCGCAAGCCCGGTGCCAT
CGATGCCACTAACTTCTCCCTGTTGAAACAAGCAGGGGATGTCGAAGAGAATCCCGGGCCAATGGTGAGC
AAGGGCGAGGAGCTGTTCACCGGGGTGGTGCCCATCCTGGTCGAGCTGGACGGCGACGTAAACGGCCACA
AGTTCAGCGTGTCCGGCGAGGGCGAGGGCGATGCCACCTACGGCAAGCTGACCCTGAAGTTCATCTGCAC
CACCGGCAAGCTGCCCGTGCCCTGGCCCACCCTCGTGACCACCCTGACCTACGGCGTGCAGTGCTTCAGC
CGCTACCCCGACCACATGAAGCAGCACGACTTCTTCAAGTCCGCCATGCCCGAAGGCTACGTCCAGGAGC
GCACCATCTTCTTCAAGGACGACGGCAACTACAAGACCCGCGCCGAGGTGAAGTTCGAGGGCGACACCCT
GGTGAACCGCATCGAGCTGAAGGGCATCGACTTCAAGGAGGACGGCAACATCCTGGGGCACAAGCTGGAG
TACAACTACAACAGCCACAACGTCTATATCATGGCCGACAAGCAGAAGAACGGCATCAAGGTGAACTTCA
AGATCCGCCACAACATCGAGGACGGCAGCGTGCAGCTCGCCGACCACTACCAGCAGAACACCCCCATCGG
CGACGGCCCCGTGCTGCTGCCCGACAACCACTACCTGAGCACCCAGTCCGCCCTGAGCAAAGACCCCAAC
GAGAAGCGCGATCACATGGTCCTGCTGGAGTTCGTGACCGCCGCCGGGATCACTCTCGGCATGGACGAGC
TGTACAAGTAATTAATTAAGCTCGCTGATCAGCCTCGACTGTGCCTTCTAGTTGCCAGCCATCTGTTGTT
TGCCCCTCCCCCGTGCCTTCCTTGACCCTGGAAGGTGCCACTCCCACTGTCCTTTCCTAATAAAATGAGG
AAATTGCATCGCATTGTCTGAGTAGGTGTCATTCTATTCTGGGGGGTGGGGTGGGGCAGGACAGCAAGGG
GGAGGATTGGGAAGACAATAGCAGGCATGCTGGGGATGCGGTGGGCTCTATGGCTTCTGAGGCGCGCCCT
CGAGTGACTGATTGACATTTGAAAGAGAAAACAGAACACATTTCATGCAAAAAAATCATATAAATATTTG
TTATCTGTTATGCAGACCAATTTTTAACATTGTAACAGAATCCTTAGTTTTGCTATGTCCATACCCCTTT
TTTTGTTTCTGCCTTGATACACCCTTTACAAAGGGTAATTGTAGTTTAATTTCACTGAAAAATGACCTGA
AGGAATCGATCAATAAAACATTATGGTTGTTTACACCATAGATATGATAAATAACGCGTAATGTCTTATT
TATTGTACGTTAGGTTGTAAAAAAAAAAAATATTCCAACTTTATGAGCGACAGTGTATAGGGCCCAGAGA
CGGAGTCACTGCCAACCGAGACGGTCATAGCTGTTTCCTGTGTGCCGCTTCCTCGCTCACTGACTCGCTG
CGCTCGGTCGTTACTGACCATTTAAATCATACCTGACCTCCATAGCAGAAAGTCAAAAGCCTCCGACCGG
AGGCTTTTGACTTGATCGGCACGTAAGAGGTTCCAACTTTCACCATAATGAAATAAGATCACTACCGGGC
GTATTTTTTGAGTTATCGAGATTTTCAGGAGCTAAGGAAGCTAAAATGAGTATTCAACATTTCCGTGTCG
CCCTTATTCCCTTTTTTGCGGCATTTTGCCTTCCTGTTTTTGCTCACCCAGAAACGCTGGTGAAAGTAAA
AGATGCTGAAGATCAGTTGGGTGCACGAGTGGGTTACATCGAACTGGATCTCAACAGCGGTAAGATCCTT
GAGAGTTTACGCCCCGAAGAACGTTTTCCAATGATGAGCACTTTTAAAGTTCTGCTATGTGGCGCGGTAT
TATCCCGTATTGACGCCGGGCAAGAGCAACTCGGTCGCCGCATACACTATTCTCAGAATGACTTGGTTGA
GTACTCACCAGTCACAGAAAAGCATCTCACGGATGGCATGACAGTAAGAGAATTATGCAGTGCTGCCATA
ACCATGAGTGATAACACTGCGGCCAACTTACTTCTGGCAACGATCGGAGGACCGAAGGAGCTAACCGCTT
TTTTGCACAACATGGGGGATCATGTAACTCGCCTTGATCGTTGGGAACCGGAGCTGAATGAAGCCATACC
AAACGACGAGCGTGACACCACGATGCCTGTAGCAATGGCAACAACGTTGCGCAAACTATTAACTGGCGAA
CTACTTACTCTAGCTTCCCGGCAACAATTAATAGACTGGATGGAGGCGGATAAAGTTGCAGGATCACTTC
TGCGCTCGGCCCTCCCGGCTGGCTGGTTTATTGCTGATAAATCTGGAGCCGGTGAGCGTGGGTCCCGCGG
TATCATTGCAGAACTGGGGCCAGATGGTAAGCCCTCCCGCATCGTAGTTATCTACACGACGGGGAGTCAG
GCAACTATGGATGAACGAAATAGACAGATCGCTGAGATAGGTGCCTCACTGATTAAGCATTGGTAAGTGA
CCAAACAGGAAAAAACCGCCCTTAACATGGCCCGCTTTATCAGAAGCCAGACATTAACGCTTCTGGAGAA
ACTCAACGAGCTGGACGCGGATGAACAGGCAGACATCTGTGAATCGCTTCACGACCACGCTGATGAGCTT
TACCGCAGCTGCCTCGCGCGTTTCGGTGATGACGGTGAAAACCTCTGATGAGGGCCCAAA
Features (pLannotate 1.2.2; 12 found; start..end, strand, type, name):
     12..39      +  terminator     T7Te terminator: phage T7 early transcription terminator
     51..638     -  rep_origin     ori: high-copy-number ColE1/pMB1/pBR322/pUC origin of replication
    660..689     -  terminator     T3Te terminator: phage T3 early transcription terminator
   1120..1619    +  promoter       PGK promoter: mouse phosphoglycerate kinase 1 promoter
   1644..2238    +  CDS            PuroR (fragment): puromycin N-acetyltransferase; pac from Streptomyces alboniger; confers resistance to puromycin
   2302..3021    +  CDS            EGFP: the original enhanced GFP (Yang et al., 1996) mammalian codon-optimized
   3049..3273    +  polyA_signal   bGH poly(A) signal: bovine growth hormone polyadenylation signal
   3685..3722    -  rep_origin     RSF ori (fragment): Plasmids containing the RSF 1030 origin of replication can be propagated in E. coli cells that contain additional plasmids with compatible origins.
   3761..3792    +  terminator     tonB terminator: bidirectional E. coli tonB-P14 transcription terminator
   3793..3895    +  promoter       cat promoter: promoter of the E. coli cat gene encoding chloramphenicol acetyltransferase
   3896..4756    +  CDS            AmpR: β-lactamase; bla; confers resistance to ampicillin, carbenicillin, and related antibiotics
   4757..4948    +  CDS            rop: Rop protein, which maintains plasmids at low copy number; rop
