[The description below was written by a language model from this plasmid's Addgene catalogue record and pLannotate feature annotations shown in this document.]
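Description:
pMV-MARISP1 is a 4,960 bp transposon donor plasmid built on the pMV backbone and catalogued as a mammalian expression vector. It is maintained in E. coli through a high-copy ColE1/pUC-type origin and selected with ampicillin. The β-lactamase gene is annotated as driven by a cat promoter. The bacterial portion is insulated by short phage T7 and T3 early terminators and a tonB terminator. The automated annotation also reports a very short RSF ori fragment and a small region called as rop directly after AmpR. These are partial or incidental matches, and they do not change the record's description of the plasmid as high copy.

The stated insert is the synthetic terminal inverted repeats (TIRs) of the MARISP1 DNA transposon. The feature table does not annotate the TIRs. They presumably lie in the unannotated stretches on either side of the mammalian cassette, but the record does not give their positions. Between those stretches sits a reporter/selection cargo: the mouse PGK promoter, a puromycin N-acetyltransferase coding sequence (annotated as a fragment, probably because it lacks a stop codon), EGFP and a bGH polyadenylation signal. The short gap between PuroR and EGFP suggests a linker or self-cleaving peptide joining the two into one transcript, though no such element is annotated.

No transposase gene is annotated, so mobilisation would depend on the MARISP1 transposase being supplied separately, for example from a helper plasmid. The transposase would recognise the TIRs and move the cargo into the host genome. Integration events can then be scored by puromycin resistance or stable EGFP fluorescence. The plasmid comes from a survey that tested many DNA transposons for activity in human cells, with the aim of finding new genome engineering tools.
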