Addgene plasmid #217049: pMV-MARISP1
Purpose: Donor plasmid of MARISP1 Transposon
Depositing lab: Haoyi Wang. Depositing organization: Institute of Zoology, Chinese Academy of Sciences. Publication: Heterologous survey of 130 DNA transposons in human cells highlights their functional divergence and expands the genome engineering toolbox. Zhang T, Tan S, Tang N, Li Y, Zhang C, Sun J, Guo Y, Gao H, Cai Y, Sun W, Wang C, Fu L, Ma H, Wu Y, Hu X, Zhang X, Gee P, Yan W, Zhao Y, Chen Q, Guo B, Wang H, Zhang YE. Cell. 2024 Jul 11;187(14):3741-3760.e30. doi: 10.1016/j.cell.2024.05.007. Epub 2024 Jun 5. PubMed 38843831.
Backbone
  Vector backbone: pMV
  Vector type: Mammalian Expression
Growth in bacteria
  Bacterial resistance: Ampicillin, 100 μg/mL
  Growth temperature: 37°C
  Growth strain: DH5alpha
  Copy number: High Copy
Gene/Insert
  Gene/Insert name: TIRs of MARISP1 transposon (alt name: MARISP1)
  Species: Synthetic
  Cloning method: Restriction Enzyme; 5′ cloning site Unknown (unknown if destroyed); 3′ cloning site Unknown (unknown if destroyed)
Terms and licenses: Academic/Nonprofit Terms; Industry Terms: Not Available to Industry
How to cite: pMV-MARISP1 was a gift from Haoyi Wang (Addgene plasmid # 217049 ; http://n2t.net/addgene:217049 ; RRID:Addgene_217049)
